>Addgene plasmid #194333 | pCS2-CIB1-mCherry-Rab8A | addgene full sequence | sequence record 382141 | Addgene NGS Result
CGCCATTCTGCCTGGGGACGTCGGAGCAAGCTTGATTTAGGTGACACTATAGAATACAAGCTACTTGTTC
TTTTTGCAGCCGCTAGACATGAATGGAGCTATAGGAGGTGACCTTTTGCTCAATTTTCCTGACATGTCGG
TCCTAGAGCGCCAAAGGGCTCACCTCAAGTACCTCAATCCCACCTTTGATTCTCCTCTCGCCGGCTTCTT
TGCCGATTCTTCAATGATTACCGGCGGCGAGATGGACAGCTATCTTTCGACTGCCGGTTTGAATCTTCCG
ATGATGTACGGTGAGACGACGGTGGAAGGTGATTCAAGACTCTCAATTTCGCCGGAAACGACGCTTGGGA
CTGGAAATTTCAAGGCAGCGAAGTTTGATACAGAGACTAAGGATTGTAATGAGGCGGCGAAGAAGATGAC
GATGAACAGAGATGACCTAGTAGAAGAAGGAGAAGAAGAGAAGTCGAAAATAACAGAGCAAAACAATGGG
AGCACAAAAAGCATCAAGAAGATGAAACACAAAGCCAAGAAAGAAGAGAACAATTTCTCTAATGATTCAT
CTAAAGTGACGAAGGAATTGGAGAAAACGGATTATATTCATGTACCGGTCGCCACCATGGTGAGCAAGGG
CGAGGAGGATAACATGGCCATCATCAAGGAGTTCATGCGCTTCAAGGTGCACATGGAGGGCTCCGTGAAC
GGCCACGAGTTCGAGATCGAGGGCGAGGGCGAGGGCCGCCCCTACGAGGGCACCCAGACCGCCAAGCTGA
AGGTGACCAAGGGTGGCCCCCTGCCCTTCGCCTGGGACATCCTGTCCCCTCAGTTCATGTACGGCTCCAA
GGCCTACGTGAAGCACCCCGCCGACATCCCCGACTACTTGAAGCTGTCCTTCCCCGAGGGCTTCAAGTGG
GAGCGCGTGATGAACTTCGAGGACGGCGGCGTGGTGACCGTGACCCAGGACTCCTCCCTGCAGGACGGCG
AGTTCATCTACAAGGTGAAGCTGCGCGGCACCAACTTCCCCTCCGACGGCCCCGTAATGCAGAAGAAGAC
CATGGGCTGGGAGGCCTCCTCCGAGCGGATGTACCCCGAGGACGGCGCCCTGAAGGGCGAGATCAAGCAG
AGGCTGAAGCTGAAGGACGGCGGCCACTACGACGCTGAGGTCAAGACCACCTACAAGGCCAAGAAGCCCG
TGCAGCTGCCCGGCGCCTACAACGTCAACATCAAGTTGGACATCACCTCCCACAACGAGGACTACACCAT
CGTGGAACAGTACGAACGCGCCGAGGGCCGCCACTCCACCGGCGGCATGGACGAGCTGTACAAGGCTCAA
GCTTCGAATTCTGCGAAGACCTACGATTACCTGTTCAAGCTGCTGCTGATCGGGGACTCGGGGGTGGGGA
AGACCTGTGTCCTGTTCCGCTTCTCCGAGGACGCCTTCAACTCAACTTTCATCTCCACCATAGGAATTGA
CTTTAAAATTAGGACCATAGAGCTCGATGGCAAGAGAATTAAGCTACAGATATGGGACACAGCTGGTCAA
GAACGGTTTCGGACGATCACAACAGCCTATTACAGGGGCGCAATGGGCATCATGCTGGTCTATGACATCA
CCAACGAGAAATCCTTTGACAATATCCGGAACTGGATTCGGAACATTGAGGAGCATGCTTCTGCAGATGT
CGAAAAGATGATACTCGGAAACAAGTGTGATGTGAACGACAAAAGACAAGTTTCCAAGGAACGGGGAGAA
AAGCTGGCCCTGGACTATGGAATCAAGTTCATGGAGACCAGTGCGAAGGCCAACATCAATGTGGAGAACG
CATTTTTCACTCTCGCCAGAGACATCAAAGCAAAGATGGACAAAAAATTGGAAGGCAACAGTCCCCAAGG
GAGCAACCAGGGAGTCAAAATCACACCAGACCAGCAGAAGAGGAGCAGCTTTTTCCGATGTGTTCTTCTG
TGATCGCCAGCACAGTCTGCAGTCTAGAACTATAGTGAGTCGTATTACGTAGATCCAGACATGATAAGAT
ACATTGATGAGTTTGGACAAACCACAACTAGAATGCAGTGAAAAAAATGCTTTATTTGTGAAATTTGTGA
TGCTATTGCTTTATTTGTAACCATTATAAGCTGCAATAAACAAGTTAACAACAACAATTGCATTCATTTT
ATGTTTCAGGTTCAGGGGGAGGTGTGGGAGGTTTTTTAATTCGCGGCCGCGGCGCCAATGCATTGGGCCC
GGTACCCAGCTTTTGTTCCCTTTAGTGAGGGTTAATTGCGCGCTTGGCGTAATCATGGTCATAGCTGTTT
CCTGTGTGAAATTGTTATCCGCTCACAATTCCACACAACATACGAGCCGGGAGCATAAAGTGTAAAGCCT
GGGGTGCCTAATGAGTGAGCTAACTCACATTAATTGCGTTGCGCTCACTGCCCGCTTTCCAGTCGGGAAA
CCTGTCGTGCCAGCTGCATTAATGAATCGGCCAACGCGCGGGGAGAGGCGGTTTGCGTATTGGGCGCTCT
TCCGCTTCCTCGCTCACTGACTCGCTGCGCTCGGTCGTTCGGCTGCGGCGAGCGGTATCAGCTCACTCAA
AGGCGGTAATACGGTTATCCACAGAATCAGGGGATAACGCAGGAAAGAACATGTGAGCAAAAGGCCAGCA
AAAGGCCAGGAACCGTAAAAAGGCCGCGTTGCTGGCGTTTTTCCATAGGCTCCGCCCCCCTGACGAGCAT
CACAAAAATCGACGCTCAAGTCAGAGGTGGCGAAACCCGACAGGACTATAAAGATACCAGGCGTTTCCCC
CTGGAAGCTCCCTCGTGCGCTCTCCTGTTCCGACCCTGCCGCTTACCGGATACCTGTCCGCCTTTCTCCC
TTCGGGAAGCGTGGCGCTTTCTCATAGCTCACGCTGTAGGTATCTCAGTTCGGTGTAGGTCGTTCGCTCC
AAGCTGGGCTGTGTGCACGAACCCCCCGTTCAGCCCGACCGCTGCGCCTTATCCGGTAACTATCGTCTTG
AGTCCAACCCGGTAAGACACGACTTATCGCCACTGGCAGCAGCCACTGGTAACAGGATTAGCAGAGCGAG
GTATGTAGGCGGTGCTACAGAGTTCTTGAAGTGGTGGCCTAACTACGGCTACACTAGAAGAACAGTATTT
GGTATCTGCGCTCTGCTGAAGCCAGTTACCTTCGGAAAAAGAGTTGGTAGCTCTTGATCCGGCAAACAAA
CCACCGCTGGTAGCGGTGGTTTTTTTGTTTGCAAGCAGCAGATTACGCGCAGAAAAAAAGGATCTCAAGA
AGATCCTTTGATCTTTTCTACGGGGTCTGACGCTCAGTGGAACGAAAACTCACGTTAAGGGATTTTGGTC
ATGAGATTATCAAAAAGGATCTTCACCTAGATCCTTTTAAATTAAAAATGAAGTTTTAAATCAATCTAAA
GTATATATGAGTAAACTTGGTCTGACAGTTACCAATGCTTAATCAGTGAGGCACCTATCTCAGCGATCTG
TCTATTTCGTTCATCCATAGTTGCCTGACTCCCCGTCGTGTAGATAACTACGATACGGGAGGGCTTACCA
TCTGGCCCCAGTGCTGCAATGATACCGCGAGACCCACGCTCACCGGCTCCAGATTTATCAGCAATAAACC
AGCCAGCCGGAAGGGCCGAGCGCAGAAGTGGTCCTGCAACTTTATCCGCCTCCATCCAGTCTATTAATTG
TTGCCGGGAAGCTAGAGTAAGTAGTTCGCCAGTTAATAGTTTGCGCAACGTTGTTGCCATTGCTACAGGC
ATCGTGGTGTCACGCTCGTCGTTTGGTATGGCTTCATTCAGCTCCGGTTCCCAACGATCAAGGCGAGTTA
CATGATCCCCCATGTTGTGCAAAAAAGCGGTTAGCTCCTTCGGTCCTCCGATCGTTGTCAGAAGTAAGTT
GGCCGCAGTGTTATCACTCATGGTTATGGCAGCACTGCATAATTCTCTTACTGTCATGCCATCCGTAAGA
TGCTTTTCTGTGACTGGTGAGTACTCAACCAAGTCATTCTGAGAATAGTGTATGCGGCGACCGAGTTGCT
CTTGCCCGGCGTCAATACGGGATAATACCGCGCCACATAGCAGAACTTTAAAAGTGCTCATCATTGGAAA
ACGTTCTTCGGGGCGAAAACTCTCAAGGATCTTACCGCTGTTGAGATCCAGTTCGATGTAACCCACTCGT
GCACCCAACTGATCTTCAGCATCTTTTACTTTCACCAGCGTTTCTGGGTGAGCAAAAACAGGAAGGCAAA
ATGCCGCAAAAAAGGGAATAAGGGCGACACGGAAATGTTGAATACTCATACTCTTCCTTTTTCAATATTA
TTGAAGCATTTATCAGGGTTATTGTCTCATGAGCGGATACATATTTGAATGTATTTAGAAAAATAAACAA
ATAGGGGTTCCGCGCACATTTCCCCGAAAAGTGCCACCTAAATTGTAAGCGTTAATATTTTGTTAAAATT
CGCGTTAAATTTTTGTTAAATCAGCTCATTTTTTAACCAATAGGCCGAAATCGGCAAAATCCCTTATAAA
TCAAAAGAATAGACCGAGATAGGGT
[37 nt withheld, positions 4576-4612]
AAAGAACGTGGACTCCAACGTCAAAGG
[49 nt withheld, positions 4640-4688]
T
[91 nt withheld, positions 4690-4780]
G
[124 nt withheld, positions 4782-4905]
CCCATTCGCCATTCAGGCTGCGCAACTGTTGGGAAGGGCGATCGGTGCGGGCCTCTTCGCTATTACGCCA
GTCGACCGCCAATTCAATATGGCGTATATGGACTCATGCCAATTCAATATGGTGGATCTGGACCTGTGCC
AATTCAATATGGCGTATATGGACTCGTGCCAATTCAATATGGTGGATCTGGACCCCAGCCAATTCAATAT
GGCGGACTTGGCACCATGCCAATTCAATATGGCGGACCTGGCACTGTGCCAACTGGGGAGGGGTCTACTT
GGCACGGTGCCAAGTTTGAGGAGGGGTCTTGGCCCTGTGCCAAGTCCGCCATATTGAATTGGCATGGTGC
CAATAATGGCGGCCATATTGGCTATATGCCAGGATCAATATATAGGCAATATCCAATATGGCCCTATGCC
AATATGGCTATTGGCCAGGTTCAATACTATGTATTGGCCCTATGCCATATAGTATTCCATATATGGGTTT
TCCTATTGACGTAGATAGCCCCTCCCAATGGGCGGTCCCATATACCATATATGGGGCTTCCTAATACCGC
CCATAGCCACTCCCCCATTGACGTCAATGGTCTCTATATATGGTCTTTCCTATTGACGTCATATGGGCGG
TCCTATTGACGTATATGGCGCCTCCCCCATTGACGTCAATTACGGTAAATGGCCCGCCTGGCTCAATGCC
CATTGACGTCAATAGGACCACCCACCATTGACGTCAATGGGATGGCTCATTGCCCATTCATATCCGTTCT
CACGCCCCCTATTGACGTCAATGACGGTAAATGGCCCACTTGGCAGTACATCAATATCTATTAATAGTAA
CTTGGCAAGTACATTACTATTGGAAGTACGCCAGGGTACATTGGCAGTACTCCCATTGACGTCAATGGCG
GTAAATGGCCCGCGATGGCTGCCAAGTACATCCCCATTGACGTCAATGGGGAGGGGCAATGACGCAAATG
GGCGTTCCATTGACGTAAATGGGCGGTAGGCGTGCCTAATGGGAGGTCTATATAAGCAATGCTCGTTTAG
GGAAC
Features (pLannotate 1.2.2; 18 found; start..end, strand, type, name):
     35..53      +  promoter       SP6 promoter: promoter for bacteriophage SP6 RNA polymerase
     89..598     +  CDS            CIBN: N-terminal portion of the CIB1 transcription factor from Arabidopsis thaliana binds to CRY2 (cryptochrome 2) that has absorbed blue light (Kennedy et al., 2010)
    617..1324    +  CDS            mCherry: mCherry is a basic (constitutively fluorescent) red fluorescent protein published in 2004, derived from Discosoma sp.. It is reported to be a very rapidly-maturing monomer with low acid sensitivity.
   1325..1344    +  misc_feature   MCS (fragment): multiple cloning site
   1343..1960    +  CDS            RAB8A: RAB8A_CANLF - Also known as MEL, RAB8. Experimental evidence at protein level: Swiss-Prot protein existence level 1. The small GTPases Rab are key regulators of intracellular membrane trafficking, from the formation of transport vesicles to their fusion with membranes. Rabs cycle between an inactive GDP-bound form and an active GTP-bound form that is able to recruit to membranes different sets of downstream effectors directly responsible for vesicle formation, movement, tethering and fusion. That Rab is involved in polarized vesicular trafficking and neurotransmitter release. Together with RAB
   1990..2007    -  promoter       T7 promoter (fragment): promoter for bacteriophage T7 RNA polymerase
   2012..2146    -  polyA_signal   SV40 poly(A) signal: SV40 polyadenylation signal
   2259..2277    -  promoter       T3 promoter: promoter for bacteriophage T3 RNA polymerase
   2322..2338    -  protein_bind   lac operator: The lac repressor binds to the lac operator to inhibit transcription in E. coli. This inhibition can be relieved by adding lactose or isopropyl-β-D-thiogalactopyranoside (IPTG). lac repressor encoded by lacI
   2346..2376    -  promoter       lac promoter: promoter for the E. coli lac operon
   2391..2412    -  protein_bind   CAP binding site: CAP binding activates transcription in the presence of cAMP. E. coli catabolite activator protein
   2425..2517    -  CDS            lacI (fragment): lac repressor; lacI; The lac repressor binds to the lac operator to inhibit transcription in E. coli. This inhibition can be relieved by adding lactose or isopropyl-β-D-thiogalactopyranoside (IPTG).
   2700..3288    -  rep_origin     ori: high-copy-number ColE1/pMB1/pBR322/pUC origin of replication
   3459..4319    -  CDS            AmpR: β-lactamase; bla; confers resistance to ampicillin, carbenicillin, and related antibiotics
   4320..4424    -  promoter       AmpR promoter: bla
   4477..4905    -  rep_origin     f1 ori (sequence partly withheld): f1 bacteriophage origin of replication; arrow indicates direction of (+) strand synthesis
   4910..4976    -  CDS            lacZα (fragment): LacZα fragment of β-galactosidase; lacZ fragment
   4983..5960    +  promoter       CMV IE94 promoter: enhancer/promoter region of simian cytomegalovirus major immediate early transcription unit IE94
