[The description below was written by a language model from this plasmid's Addgene catalogue record and pLannotate feature annotations shown in this document.]
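Description:
pCS2-CIB1-mCherry-Rab8A is a 5,960 bp expression plasmid built on the pCS2 backbone, catalogued as a mammalian expression vector. It is propagated in E. coli through a high-copy ColE1/pUC-type origin and selected with ampicillin via the β-lactamase (AmpR) gene. An f1 phage origin and remnants of the lac region (lacZα and lacI fragments, lac promoter and operator) are also present as backbone carry-over.

The payload is a single tripartite fusion driven by the simian cytomegalovirus IE94 enhancer/promoter, which wraps around the plasmid's numbering origin to sit directly upstream of the coding region, and terminated by the SV40 polyadenylation signal. The fusion begins with CIBN, the N-terminal portion of the Arabidopsis thaliana transcription factor CIB1 that binds cryptochrome 2 (CRY2) once CRY2 has absorbed blue light. This is followed by the red fluorescent protein mCherry, a short multiple-cloning-site remnant acting as a linker, and canine (Canis lupus) Rab8A, a small GTPase that regulates polarized vesicular membrane trafficking. An SP6 promoter lies between the CMV IE94 promoter and the open reading frame. In pCS2 vectors this arrangement allows in vitro transcription of sense mRNA, although the record does not say whether it was used this way. T7 (fragment) and T3 promoters lie downstream in the antisense orientation.

The stated purpose is light-induced inactivation of Rab8a through interaction with CRY2. A CRY2 partner, supplied separately, associates with the CIBN-tagged Rab8A under blue light, and mCherry lets the fusion's localization be followed. The associated publication concerns Rab8, Rab11 and Rab35 in lumen and cilia formation during zebrafish left-right organizer development.
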