Addgene plasmid #194333: pCS2-CIB1-mCherry-Rab8A
Purpose: For use in light-induced Rab8a protein inactivation through the interaction with CRY2
Depositing lab: Heidi Hehnly. Depositing organization: Syracuse University. Publication: Rab8, Rab11, and Rab35 coordinate lumen and cilia formation during zebrafish left-right organizer development. Aljiboury AA, Ingram E, Krishnan N, Ononiwu F, Pal D, Manikas J, Taveras C, Hall NA, Da Silva J, Freshour J, Hehnly H. PLoS Genet. 2023 May 15;19(5):e1010765. doi: 10.1371/journal.pgen.1010765. eCollection 2023 May. PubMed 37186603.
Backbone
  Vector backbone: pCS2
  Backbone size w/o insert (bp): 4067
  Total vector size (bp): 5960
  Vector type: Mammalian Expression
Growth in bacteria
  Bacterial resistance: Ampicillin, 100 μg/mL
  Growth temperature: 37°C
  Growth strain: DH5alpha
  Copy number: Unknown
Gene/Insert 1
  Gene/Insert name: CIB1 (alt name: cryptochrome-interacting basic-helix-loop-helix 1)
  Species: A. thaliana (mustard weed)
  Insert size (bp): 516
  Entrez Gene: CIB1 (a.k.a. AT4G34530, T4L20.110, T4L20_110, cryptochrome-interacting basic-helix-loop-helix 1)
  Promoter: CMV IE94
  Cloning method: Gibson Cloning
  Sequencing primers: 5′ Sp6
Gene/Insert 2
  Gene/Insert name: Rab8a
  Species: Canis Lupus
  Insert size (bp): 621
  Entrez Gene: RAB8A (a.k.a. RAB8)
  Promoter: CMV IE94
  Tag / fusion protein: mcherry (N terminal on insert)
  Cloning method: Gibson Cloning
  Sequencing primers: 5′ ggcatggacgagctgtacaa; 3′ T3
Terms and licenses: Academic/Nonprofit Terms; Industry Terms: Not Available to Industry
How to cite: pCS2-CIB1-mCherry-Rab8A was a gift from Heidi Hehnly (Addgene plasmid # 194333 ; http://n2t.net/addgene:194333 ; RRID:Addgene_194333)
